Addgene plasmid #235915: pME_Cp_0_5_017_petD_3'UTR_Cr
Purpose: petD 3'UTR Chlamydomonas reinhardtii
Depositing lab: Tobias Erb. Depositing organization: Max Planck Institute for Terrestrial Microbiology. Publication: A modular high-throughput approach for advancing synthetic biology in the chloroplast of Chlamydomonas. Inckemann RM, Chotel T, Burgis M, Brinkmann CK, Andreas L, Baumann J, Sharma P, Klose M, Barrett J, Ries F, Paczia N, Glatter T, Mackinder LCM, Willmund F, Erb TJ. Nat Plants. 2025 Nov;11(11):2332-2349. doi: 10.1038/s41477-025-02126-2. Epub 2025 Nov 3. PubMed 41184475.
Backbone
  Vector backbone: pME_Cp_UAV_GFP
  Backbone size w/o insert (bp): 2101
  Vector type: Synthetic Biology
Growth in bacteria
  Bacterial resistance: Chloramphenicol, 25 μg/mL
  Growth temperature: 37°C
  Growth strain: DH5alpha
  Copy number: High Copy
Gene/Insert
  Gene/Insert name: petD 3'UTR
  Species: Chlamydomonas reinhardtii
  Insert size (bp): 209
  Cloning method: Restriction Enzyme; 5′ cloning site BsaI (destroyed during cloning); 3′ cloning site BsaI (destroyed during cloning)
  Sequencing primers: 5′ CGTATCACGAGGCAGAATTTC; 3′ CCTGCATAACGCGAAGTAATC
Terms and licenses: Academic/Nonprofit Terms; Industry Terms: Not Available to Industry
Depositor comments: Please visit https://doi.org/10.1101/2024.05.08.593163 for bioRxiv preprint.
How to cite: pME_Cp_0_5_017_petD_3'UTR_Cr was a gift from Tobias Erb (Addgene plasmid # 235915 ; http://n2t.net/addgene:235915 ; RRID:Addgene_235915)
