[The description below was written by a language model from this plasmid's Addgene catalogue record and pLannotate feature annotations shown in this document.]
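Description:
pME_Cp_0_5_017_petD_3'UTR_Cr is a small (about 2.3 kb) synthetic-biology part plasmid that stores the 3' untranslated region of the Chlamydomonas reinhardtii chloroplast gene petD as a reusable cloning module. It is built on the pME_Cp_UAV_GFP backbone (about 2.1 kb without insert). The name suggests a universal acceptor vector with a GFP placeholder that an incoming part replaces, although the record does not say this, and no GFP feature appears in the annotated sequence. The plasmid is maintained in E. coli through a high-copy ColE1/pUC-type origin. Selection is with chloramphenicol, conferred by the cat gene expressed from its own promoter.

The 209 bp petD 3'UTR was inserted between two BsaI sites that were destroyed during cloning, which is typical of Golden Gate-style assembly with a Type IIS enzyme. The feature table does not annotate the insert itself. By position it should lie in the unannotated interval of roughly 240 bp between the BioBrick prefix and suffix sequences. This cloning region is flanked by bacterial terminators (a his operon terminator and a putative bacterial terminator), and a lambda t0 terminator lies elsewhere in the backbone. These elements insulate the part from read-through transcription in E. coli. The plasmid carries no promoter, coding sequence or chloroplast selection marker for the alga, so it is not an expression construct on its own.

In chloroplast genes, 3'UTRs generally stabilise transcripts and define their 3' ends. This part is therefore presumably meant to be combined with promoter, 5'UTR and coding-sequence modules to build transgene cassettes for the Chlamydomonas chloroplast, in line with the modular high-throughput toolkit with which it was deposited.
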