Features (pLannotate 1.2.2; 8 found; start..end, strand, type, name):
      1..95      +  terminator     lambda t0 terminator: transcription terminator from phage lambda
    278..866     +  rep_origin     ori: high-copy-number ColE1/pMB1/pBR322/pUC origin of replication
   1061..1118    -  terminator     his operon terminator: This putative transcriptin terminator from the E. coli his operon has a 2-bp deletion introduced during synthesis. Its efficiency has not been determined.
   1119..1138    -  misc_feature   BioBrick suffix: universal suffix for all parts
   1380..1401    -  misc_feature   BioBrick prefix: BioBrick prefix for parts that do not start with "ATG"
   1404..1447    +  terminator     bacterial terminator: putative bacterial transcription terminator
   1533..1630    +  promoter       cat promoter: promoter of the E. coli cat gene encoding chloramphenicol acetyltransferase
   1631..2287    +  CDS            cat: CAT_ECOLX - Experimental evidence at protein level: Swiss-Prot protein existence level 1. This enzyme is an effector of chloramphenicol resistance in bacteria. From Escherichia coli. This protein is used as a marker in many commonly used cloning vectors, such as pACYC184.
>Addgene plasmid #235915 | pME_Cp_0_5_017_petD_3'UTR_Cr | addgene full sequence | sequence record 471494 | Addgene NGS Result
GACTCCTGTTGATAGATCCAGTAATGACCTCAGAACTCCATCTGGATTTGTTCAGAACGCTCGGTTGCCG
CCGGGCGTTTTTTATTGGTGAGAATCCAAGCCTCGAGCTGTCAGACCAAGTTTACTCATATATACTTTAG
ATTGATTTAAAACTTCATTTTTAATTTAAAAGGATCTAGGTGAAGATCCTTTTTGATAATCTCATGACCA
AAATCCCTTAACGTGAGTTTTCGTTCCACTGAGCGTCAGACCCCGTAGAAAAGATCAAAGGATCTTCTTG
AGATCCTTTTTTTCTGCGCGTAATCTGCTGCTTGCAAACAAAAAAACCACCGCTACCAGCGGTGGTTTGT
TTGCCGGATCAAGAGCTACCAACTCTTTTTCCGAAGGTAACTGGCTTCAGCAGAGCGCAGATACCAAATA
CTGTTCTTCTAGTGTAGCCGTAGTTAGGCCACCACTTCAAGAACTCTGTAGCACCGCCTACATACCTCGC
TCTGCTAATCCTGTTACCAGTGGCTGCTGCCAGTGGCGATAAGTCGTGTCTTACCGGGTTGGACTCAAGA
CGATAGTTACCGGATAAGGCGCAGCGGTCGGGCTGAACGGGGGGTTCGTGCACACAGCCCAGCTTGGAGC
GAACGACCTACACCGAACTGAGATACCTACAGCGTGAGCTATGAGAAAGCGCCACGCTTCCCGAAGGGAG
AAAGGCGGACAGGTATCCGGTAAGCGGCAGGGTCGGAACAGGAGAGCGCACGAGGGAGCTTCCAGGGGGA
AACGCCTGGTATCTTTATAGTCCTGTCGGGTTTCGCCACCTCTGACTTGAGCGTCGATTTTTGTGATGCT
CGTCAGGGGGGCGGAGCCTGTGGAAAAACGCCAGCAACGCGGCCTTTTTACGGTTCCTGGCCTTTTGCTG
GCCTTTTGCTCACATGTTCTTTCCTGCGTTATCCCCTGATTCTGTGGATAACCGTATTACCGCCTTTGAG
TGAGCTGATACCGCTCGCCGCAGCCGAACGACCGAGCGCAGCGAGTCAGTGAGCGAGGAAGCCTGCATAA
CGCGAAGTAATCTTTTCGGTTTTAAAGAAAAAGGGCAGGGTGGTGACACCTTGCCCTTTTTTGCCGGACT
GCAGCGGCCGCTACTAGTCGCGATGAGTGGTCTCAAGCGGTTGTAACTAAGTTATTTGTTTGGTTTAAAT
TAAATGGAATCTCCTATTTTGTAGGATGAACAAGGGTGTTATTTACCCGCATTATCTGCTAAGACACAAT
TTATTGATGGAGTTCTTAAAAAAATGACAGAACTCAGTTTTCCCCCTTCAGGGTTGCAAATCGTATTGCA
ACCCTAGAGGGAAATTTAAAATTTTAGATTAAGCCGAGACCACTCATCGCTCTAGAAGCGGCCGCGAATT
CCAGAAATCATCCTTAGCGAAAGCTAAGGATTTTTTTTATCTGAAATTCTGCCTCGTGATACGCCTATTT
TTATAGGTTAATGTCATGATAATAATGGTTTCTTAGACGTCAGGTGGCACTCGAGTTGATCGGGCACGTA
AGAGGTTCCAACTTTCACCATAATGAAATAAGATCACTACCGGGCGTATTTTTTGAGTTATCGAGATTTT
CAGGAGCTAAGGAAGCTAAAATGGAGAAAAAAATCACTGGATATACCACCGTTGATATATCCCAATGGCA
TCGTAAAGAACATTTTGAGGCATTTCAGTCAGTTGCTCAATGTACCTATAACCAGACCGTTCAGCTGGAT
ATTACGGCCTTTTTAAAGACCGTAAAGAAAAATAAGCACAAGTTTTATCCGGCCTTTATTCACATTCTTG
CCCGCCTGATGAATGCTCATCCGGAATTTCGTATGGCAATGAAAGACGGTGAGCTGGTGATATGGGATAG
TGTTCACCCTTGTTACACCGTTTTCCATGAGCAAACTGAAACGTTTTCATCACTCTGGAGTGAATACCAC
GACGATTTCCGGCAGTTTCTACACATATATTCGCAAGATGTGGCGTGTTACGGTGAAAACCTGGCCTATT
TCCCTAAAGGGTTTATTGAGAATATGTTTTTCGTATCAGCCAATCCCTGGGTGAGTTTCACCAGTTTTGA
TTTAAACGTGGCCAATATGGACAACTTCTTCGCCCCCGTTTTCACCATGGGCAAATATTATACGCAAGGC
GACAAGGTGCTGATGCCGCTGGCGATTCAGGTTCATCATGCCGTTTGTGATGGCTTCCATGTCGGCAGAA
TGCTTAATGAATTACAACAGTACTGCGACGAGTGGCAGGGCGGGGCGTAATTTGATATCGAGCTCGCTTG
